>Addgene plasmid #153057 | TARS_pNIC-Bio3 | addgene full sequence | sequence record 304477 | Addgene NGS Result
GGTTTGCGTATTGGGCGCCAGGGTGGTTTTTCTTTTCACCAGTGAGACGGGCAACAGCTGATTGCCCTTC
ACCGCCTGGCCCTGAGAGAGTTGCAGCAAGCGGTCCACGCTGGTTTGCCCCAGCAGGCGAAAATCCTGTT
TGATGGTGGTTAACGGCGGGATATAACATGAGCTGTCTTCGGTATCGTCGTATCCCACTACCGAGATATC
CGCACCAACGCGCAGCCCGGACTCGGTAATGGCGCGCATTGCGCCCAGCGCCATCTGATCGTTGGCAACC
AGCATCGCAGTGGGAACGATGCCCTCATTCAGCATTTGCATGGTTTGTTGAAAACCGGACATGGCACTCC
AGTCGCCTTCCCGTTCCGCTATCGGCTGAATTTGATTGCGAGTGAGATATTTATGCCAGCCAGCCAGACG
CAGACGCGCCGAGACAGAACTTAATGGGCCCGCTAACAGCGCGATTTGCTGGTGACCCAATGCGACCAGA
TGCTCCACGCCCAGTCGCGTACCGTCTTCATGGGAGAAAATAATACTGTTGATGGGTGTCTGGTCAGAGA
CATCAAGAAATAACGCCGGAACATTAGTGCAGGCAGCTTCCACAGCAATGGCATCCTGGTCATCCAGCTG
ATAGTTAATGATCAGCCCACTGACGCGTTGCGCGAGAAGATTGTGCACCGCCGCTTTACAGGCTTCGACG
CCGCTTCGTTCTACCATCGACACCACCACGCTGGCACCCAGTTGATCGGCGCGAGATTTAATCGCCGCGA
CAATTTGCGACGGCGCGTGCAGGGCCAGACTGGAGGTGGCAACGCCAATCAGCAACGACTGTTTGCCCGC
CAGTTGTTGTGCCACGCGGTTGGGAATGTAATTCAGCTCCGCCATCGCCGCTTCCACTTTTTCCCGCGTT
TTCGCAGAAACGTGGCTGGCCTGGTTCACCACGCGGGAAACGGTCTGATAAGAGACACCGGCATACTCTG
CGACATCGTATAACGTTACTGGTTTCACATTCACCACCCTGAATTGACTCTCTTCCGGGCGCTATCATGC
CATACCGCGAAAGGTTTTGCGCCATTCGATGGTGTCCGGGATCTCGACGCTCTCCCTTATGCGACTCCTG
CATTAGGAAGCAGCCCAGTAGTAGGTTGAGGCCGTTGAGCACCGCCGCCGCAAGGAATGGTGCATGCAAG
GAGATGGCGCCCAACAGTCCCCCGGCCACGGGGCCTGCCACCATACCCACGCCGAAACAAGCGCTCATGA
GCCCGAAGTGGCGAGCCCGATCTTCCCCATCGGTGATGTCGGCGATATAGGCGCCAGCAACCGCACCTGT
GGCGCCGGTGATGCCGGCCACGATGCGTCCGGCGTAGAGGATCGAGATCTCGATCCCGCGAAATTAATAC
GACTCACTATAGGGGAATTGTGAGCGGATAACAATTCCCCTCTAGAAATAATTTTGTTTAACTTTAAGAA
GGAGATATACATATGCACCATCATCATCATCATTCTTCTGGTGTAGATCTGGGTACCGAGAACCTGTACT
TCCAATCCATGAACCGAGATCATAGGAAAATTGGCAGGGACCAAGAACTATATTTCTTTCATGAACTCAG
CCCTGGAAGTTGCTTTTTTCTGCCAAAAGGAGCCTACATTTATAATGCACTTATTGAATTCATTAGGAGC
GAATATAGGAAAAGAGGATTCCAGGAGGTAGTCACCCCAAACATCTTCAACAGCCGACTCTGGATGACCT
CGGGCCACTGGCAGCACTACAGCGAGAACATGTTCTCCTTTGAGGTGGAGAAGGAGCTGTTTGCCCTGAA
ACCCATGAACTGCCCAGGACACTGCCTTATGTTTGATCATCGGCCAAGGTCCTGGCGAGAACTGCCTCTG
CGGCTAGCTGATTTTGGGGTACTTCATAGGAACGAGCTGTCTGGAGCACTCACAGGACTCACCCGGGTAC
GAAGATTCCAACAGGATGATGCTCACATATTCTGTGCCATGGAGCAGATTGAAGATGAAATAAAAGGTTG
TTTGGATTTTCTACGTACGGTATATAGCGTATTTGGATTTTCTTTTAAACTAAACCTTTCTACTCGCCCG
GAAAAATTCCTTGGAGATATCGAAGTATGGGATCAAGCTGAGAAACAACTTGAAAACAGTCTGAATGAAT
TTGGTGAAAAGTGGGAGTTAAACTCTGGAGATGGAGCTTTCTATGGCCCAAAGATTGACATACAGATTAA
AGATGCGATTGGGCGGTACCACCAGTGTGCAACCATCCAGCTGGATTTCCAGTTGCCCATCAGATTTAAT
CTTACTTATGTAAGCCATGATGGTGATGATAAGAAAAGGCCAGTGATTGTTCATCGAGCCATCTTGGGAT
CAGTGGAAAGAATGATTGCTATCCTCACAGAAAACTATGGGGGCAAATGGCCCTTTTGGCTGTCCCCTCG
CCAGGTAATGGTAGTTCCAGTGGGACCAACCTGTGATGAATATGCCCAAAAGGTACGACAACAATTCCAC
GATGCCAAATTCATGGCAGACATTGATCTGGATCCAGGCTGTACATTGAATAAAAAGATTCGAAATGCAC
AGTTAGCACAGTATAACTTCATTTTAGTTGTTGGTGAAAAAGAGAAAATCAGTGGCACTGTTAATATCCG
CACAAGAGACAATAAGGTCCACGGGGAACGCACCATTTCTGAAACTATCGAGCGGCTACAGCAGCTCAAA
GAGTTCCGCAGCAAACAGGCAGAAGAAGAATTTAGCAGTAAAGGTGGATACGGCCTGAATGATATCTTTG
AAGCGCAGAAGATTGAATGGCATGAATGATAAGGATCCGAATTCGAGCTCCGTCGACAAGCTTGCGGCCG
CACTCGAGCACCACCACCACCACCACTGAGATCCGGCTGCTAACAAAGCCCGAAAGGAAGCTGAGTTGGC
TGCTGCCACCGCTGAGCAATAACTAGCATAACCCCTTGGGGCCTCTAAACGGGTCTTGAGGGGTTTTTTG
CTGAAAGGAGGAACTATATCCGGATTGGCGAATGGG
[124 nt withheld, positions 3047-3170]
C
[91 nt withheld, positions 3172-3262]
A
[49 nt withheld, positions 3264-3312]
CCTTTGACGTTGGAGTCCACGTTCTTT
[37 nt withheld, positions 3340-3376]
ACCCTATCTCGGTCTATTCTTTTGATTTATAAGGGATTTTGCCGATTTCGGCCTATTGGTTAAAAAATGA
GCTGATTTAACAAAAATTTAACGCGAATTTTAACAAAATATTAACGCTTACAATTTAGGTGGCACTTTTC
GGGGAAATGTGCGCGGAACCCCTATTTGTTTATTTTTCTAAATACATTCAAATATGTATCCGCTCATGAA
TTAATTCTTAGAAAAACTCATCGAGCATCAAATGAAACTGCAATTTATTCATATCAGGATTATCAATACC
ATATTTTTGAAAAAGCCGTTTCTGTAATGAAGGAGAAAACTCACCGAGGCAGTTCCATAGGATGGCAAGA
TCCTGGTATCGGTCTGCGATTCCGACTCGTCCAACATCAATACAACCTATTAATTTCCCCTCGTCAAAAA
TAAGGTTATCAAGTGAGAAATCACCATGAGTGACGACTGAATCCGGTGAGAATGGCAAAAGTTTATGCAT
TTCTTTCCAGACTTGTTCAACAGGCCAGCCATTACGCTCGTCATCAAAATCACTCGCATCAACCAAACCG
TTATTCATTCGTGATTGCGCCTGAGCGAGACGAAATACGCGATCGCTGTTAAAAGGACAATTACAAACAG
GAATCGAATGCAACCGGCGCAGGAACACTGCCAGCGCATCAACAATATTTTCACCTGAATCAGGATATTC
TTCTAATACCTGGAATGCTGTTTTCCCGGGGATCGCAGTGGTGAGTAACCATGCATCATCAGGAGTACGG
ATAAAATGCTTGATGGTCGGAAGAGGCATAAATTCCGTCAGCCAGTTTAGTCTGACCATCTCATCTGTAA
CATCATTGGCAACGCTACCTTTGCCATGTTTCAGAAACAACTCTGGCGCATCGGGCTTCCCATACAATCG
ATAGATTGTCGCACCTGATTGCCCGACATTATCGCGAGCCCATTTATACCCATATAAATCAGCATCCATG
TTGGAATTTAATCGCGGCCTAGAGCAAGACGTTTCCCGTTGAATATGGCTCATAACACCCCTTGTATTAC
TGTTTATGTAAGCAGACAGTTTTATTGTTCATGACCAAAATCCCTTAACGTGAGTTTTCGTTCCACTGAG
CGTCAGACCCCGTAGAAAAGATCAAAGGATCTTCTTGAGATCCTTTTTTTCTGCGCGTAATCTGCTGCTT
GCAAACAAAAAAACCACCGCTACCAGCGGTGGTTTGTTTGCCGGATCAAGAGCTACCAACTCTTTTTCCG
AAGGTAACTGGCTTCAGCAGAGCGCAGATACCAAATACTGTCCTTCTAGTGTAGCCGTAGTTAGGCCACC
ACTTCAAGAACTCTGTAGCACCGCCTACATACCTCGCTCTGCTAATCCTGTTACCAGTGGCTGCTGCCAG
TGGCGATAAGTCGTGTCTTACCGGGTTGGACTCAAGACGATAGTTACCGGATAAGGCGCAGCGGTCGGGC
TGAACGGGGGGTTCGTGCACACAGCCCAGCTTGGAGCGAACGACCTACACCGAACTGAGATACCTACAGC
GTGAGCTATGAGAAAGCGCCACGCTTCCCGAAGGGAGAAAGGCGGACAGGTATCCGGTAAGCGGCAGGGT
CGGAACAGGAGAGCGCACGAGGGAGCTTCCAGGGGGAAACGCCTGGTATCTTTATAGTCCTGTCGGGTTT
CGCCACCTCTGACTTGAGCGTCGATTTTTGTGATGCTCGTCAGGGGGGCGGAGCCTATGGAAAAACGCCA
GCAACGCGGCCTTTTTACGGTTCCTGGCCTTTTGCTGGCCTTTTGCTCACATGTTCTTTCCTGCGTTATC
CCCTGATTCTGTGGATAACCGTATTACCGCCTTTGAGTGAGCTGATACCGCTCGCCGCAGCCGAACGACC
GAGCGCAGCGAGTCAGTGAGCGAGGAAGCGGAAGAGCGCCTGATGCGGTATTTTCTCCTTACGCATCTGT
GCGGTATTTCACACCGCAATGGTGCACTCTCAGTACAATCTGCTCTGATGCCGCATAGTTAAGCCAGTAT
ACACTCCGCTATCGCTACGTGACTGGGTCATGGCTGCGCCCCGACACCCGCCAACACCCGCTGACGCGCC
CTGACGGGCTTGTCTGCTCCCGGCATCCGCTTACAGACAAGCTGTGACCGTCTCCGGGAGCTGCATGTGT
CAGAGGTTTTCACCGTCATCACCGAAACGCGCGAGGCAGCTGCGGTAAAGCTCATCAGCGTGGTCGTGAA
GCGATTCACAGATGTCTGCCTGTTCATCCGCGTCCAGCTCGTTGAGTTTCTCCAGAAGCGTTAATGTCTG
GCTTCTGATAAAGCGGGCCATGTTAAGGGCGGTTTTTTCCTGTTTGGTCACTGATGCCTCCGTGTAAGGG
GGATTTCTGTTCATGGGGGTAATGATACCGATGAAACGAGAGAGGATGCTCACGATACGGGTTACTGATG
ATGAACATGCCCGGTTACTGGAACGTTGTGAGGGTAAACAACTGGCGGTATGGATGCGGCGGGACCAGAG
AAAAATCACTCAGGGTCAATGCCAGCGCTTCGTTAATACAGATGTAGGTGTTCCACAGGGTAGCCAGCAG
CATCCTGCGATGCAGATCCGGAACATAATGGTGCAGGGCGCTGACTTCCGCGTTTCCAGACTTTACGAAA
CACGGAAACCGAAGACCATTCATGTTGTTGCTCAGGTCGCAGACGTTTTGCAGCAGCAGTCGCTTCACGT
TCGCTCGCGTATCGGTGATTCATTCTGCTAACCAGTAAGGCAACCCCGCCAGCCTAGCCGGGTCCTCAAC
GACAGGAGCACGATCATGCGCACCCGTGGGGCCGCCATGCCGGCGATAATGGCCTGCTTCTCGCCGAAAC
GTTTGGTGGCGGGACCAGTGACGAAGGCTTGAGCGAGGGCGTGCAAGATTCCGAATACCGCAAGCGACAG
GCCGATCATCGTCGCGCTCCAGCGAAAGCGGTCCTCGCCGAAAATGACCCAGAGCGCTGCCGGCACCTGT
CCTACGAGTTGCATGATAAAGAAGACAGTCATAAGTGCGGCGACGATAGTCATGTCCCGCGCCCACCGGA
AGGAGCTGACTGGGTTGAAGGCTCTCAAGGGCATCGGTCGAGATCCCGGTGCCTAATGAGTGAGCTAACT
TACATTAATTGCGTTGCGCTCACTGCCCGCTTTCCAGTCGGGAAACCTGTCGTGCCAGCTGCATTAATGA
ATCGGCCAACGCGCGGGGAGAGGC
Features (pLannotate 1.2.2; 19 found; start..end, strand, type, name):
   1009..1086    -  promoter       lacI promoter: lacI
   1094..1373    -  CDS            TcR (fragment): tetracycline efflux protein; tet; confers resistance to tetracycline
   1395..1413    +  promoter       T7 promoter: promoter for bacteriophage T7 RNA polymerase
   1414..1438    +  protein_bind   lac operator: The lac repressor binds to the lac operator to inhibit transcription in E. coli. This inhibition can be relieved by adding lactose or isopropyl-β-D-thiogalactopyranoside (IPTG). lac repressor encoded by lacI
   1453..1475    +  RBS            RBS: efficient ribosome binding site from bacteriophage T7 gene 10 (Olins and Rangwala, 1989)
   1540..2763    +  CDS            Tars1 (fragment): SYTC_RAT - Also known as Tars. Experimental evidence at protein level: Swiss-Prot protein existence level 1. Catalyzes the attachment of threonine to tRNA(Thr) in a two- step reaction: threonine is first activated by ATP to form Thr-AMP and then transferred to the acceptor end of tRNA(Thr). Also edits incorrectly charged tRNA(Thr) via its editing domain, at the post- transfer stage. From Rattus norvegicus (Rat).
   2879..2896    +  CDS            9xHis (fragment): 9xHis affinity tag
   2906..2955    +  CDS            SET1 (fragment): solubility-enhancement tag derived from T7 phage gene 10B
   2963..3010    +  terminator     T7 terminator: transcription terminator for bacteriophage T7 RNA polymerase
   3047..3475    +  rep_origin     f1 ori (sequence partly withheld): f1 bacteriophage origin of replication; arrow indicates direction of (+) strand synthesis
   3528..3585    +  promoter       AmpR promoter (fragment): bla
   3594..4409    -  CDS            KanR: aminoglycoside phosphotransferase; aph(3')-Ia; confers resistance to kanamycin in bacteria or G418 (Geneticin®) in eukaryotes
   4531..5119    +  rep_origin     ori: high-copy-number ColE1/pMB1/pBR322/pUC origin of replication
   5305..5444    -  misc_feature   bom: basis of mobility region from pBR322
   5546..5737    -  CDS            rop: Rop protein, which maintains plasmids at low copy number; rop
   5754..6134    +  CDS            YPB1_ECOLX: Protein predicted: Swiss-Prot protein existence level 4. From Escherichia coli.
   6206..6497    -  CDS            TcR (fragment): tetracycline efflux protein; tet; confers resistance to tetracycline
   6512..6533    -  protein_bind   CAP binding site: CAP binding activates transcription in the presence of cAMP. E. coli catabolite activator protein
   6546..1008    -  CDS            lacI (across the origin): lac repressor; lacI; The lac repressor binds to the lac operator to inhibit transcription in E. coli. This inhibition can be relieved by adding lactose or isopropyl-β-D-thiogalactopyranoside (IPTG).
