[The description below was written by a language model from this plasmid's Addgene catalogue record and pLannotate feature annotations shown in this document.]
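Description:
TARS_pNIC-Bio3 is a bacterial expression plasmid for producing human threonyl-tRNA synthetase (TARS1, also known as TARS, ThrRS or PL-7) as an Avi-tagged recombinant protein. It is built on pNIC-Bio3, a pET-type vector from the Structural Genomics Consortium designed for ligation-independent cloning. The 6,620-nt sequence carries a kanamycin resistance gene for selection, a ColE1/pBR322-type origin together with the bom region and the rop gene, which holds the plasmid at the low copy number given in the catalogue entry, and an f1 origin. Short tetracycline-resistance fragments and a partial AmpR promoter are remnants of the backbone's ancestry rather than functional markers.

Expression is driven by a T7 promoter followed by a lac operator and the phage T7 gene 10 ribosome binding site, and ends at a T7 terminator. The plasmid-borne lacI gene supplies repressor, so transcription is held off until IPTG induction in a host that provides T7 RNA polymerase. According to the record, the backbone adds an N-terminal His6 tag with a TEV protease cleavage site for affinity purification and tag removal, and a C-terminal Avi tag, a short peptide that BirA ligase biotinylates at a single lysine.

The automated annotation marks only about 1.2 kb as a Tars1 fragment, matched to the rat orthologue although the catalogue lists the insert as human. This suggests the construct may encode part of the protein rather than its full length, but the record does not give domain boundaries. The annotation does not label the Avi or N-terminal tags, and it flags a short His stretch downstream of the insert. Site-specifically biotinylated protein of this kind is typically used for streptavidin capture in binder selection or binding assays.
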