Addgene plasmid #153057: TARS_pNIC-Bio3
Purpose: Expression construct for producing Avi tagged Threonyl-tRNA synthetase
Depositing lab: Susanne Gräslund. Depositing organization: Karolinska Institutet.
Backbone
  Vector backbone: pNIC-Bio3
  Backbone manufacturer: Structural Genomics Consortium
  Vector type: Bacterial Expression
Growth in bacteria
  Bacterial resistance: Kanamycin, 50 μg/mL
  Growth temperature: 37°C
  Growth strain: DH5alpha
  Copy number: Low Copy
Gene/Insert
  Gene/Insert name: TARS (alt name: PL-7)
  Species: H. sapiens (human)
  Entrez Gene: TARS1 (a.k.a. TARS, TTD7, ThrRS)
  Promoter: T7
  Tag / fusion protein: His6-TEV (N terminal on backbone); Avi (C terminal on backbone)
  Cloning method: Ligation Independent Cloning
Terms and licenses: Academic/Nonprofit Terms; Industry Terms: Not Available to Industry
Depositor comments: Backbone vector pNIC-Bio3, Genbank acc. no. JN792439
How to cite: TARS_pNIC-Bio3 was a gift from Susanne Gräslund (Addgene plasmid # 153057 ; http://n2t.net/addgene:153057 ; RRID:Addgene_153057)
