>Addgene plasmid #153057 | TARS_pNIC-Bio3 | depositor partial sequence | sequence record 296155 | DNA sequence of target insert without tags, start/stop amino acids N320-F723
AACCGAGATCATAGGAAAATTGGCAGGGACCAAGAACTATATTTCTTTCATGAACTCAGCCCTGGAAGTT
GCTTTTTTCTGCCAAAAGGAGCCTACATTTATAATGCACTTATTGAATTCATTAGGAGCGAATATAGGAA
AAGAGGATTCCAGGAGGTAGTCACCCCAAACATCTTCAACAGCCGACTCTGGATGACCTCGGGCCACTGG
CAGCACTACAGCGAGAACATGTTCTCCTTTGAGGTGGAGAAGGAGCTGTTTGCCCTGAAACCCATGAACT
GCCCAGGACACTGCCTTATGTTTGATCATCGGCCAAGGTCCTGGCGAGAACTGCCTCTGCGGCTAGCTGA
TTTTGGGGTACTTCATAGGAACGAGCTGTCTGGAGCACTCACAGGACTCACCCGGGTACGAAGATTCCAA
CAGGATGATGCTCACATATTCTGTGCCATGGAGCAGATTGAAGATGAAATAAAAGGTTGTTTGGATTTTC
TACGTACGGTATATAGCGTATTTGGATTTTCTTTTAAACTAAACCTTTCTACTCGCCCGGAAAAATTCCT
TGGAGATATCGAAGTATGGGATCAAGCTGAGAAACAACTTGAAAACAGTCTGAATGAATTTGGTGAAAAG
TGGGAGTTAAACTCTGGAGATGGAGCTTTCTATGGCCCAAAGATTGACATACAGATTAAAGATGCGATTG
GGCGGTACCACCAGTGTGCAACCATCCAGCTGGATTTCCAGTTGCCCATCAGATTTAATCTTACTTATGT
AAGCCATGATGGTGATGATAAGAAAAGGCCAGTGATTGTTCATCGAGCCATCTTGGGATCAGTGGAAAGA
ATGATTGCTATCCTCACAGAAAACTATGGGGGCAAATGGCCCTTTTGGCTGTCCCCTCGCCAGGTAATGG
TAGTTCCAGTGGGACCAACCTGTGATGAATATGCCCAAAAGGTACGACAACAATTCCACGATGCCAAATT
CATGGCAGACATTGATCTGGATCCAGGCTGTACATTGAATAAAAAGATTCGAAATGCACAGTTAGCACAG
TATAACTTCATTTTAGTTGTTGGTGAAAAAGAGAAAATCAGTGGCACTGTTAATATCCGCACAAGAGACA
ATAAGGTCCACGGGGAACGCACCATTTCTGAAACTATCGAGCGGCTACAGCAGCTCAAAGAGTTCCGCAG
CAAACAGGCAGAAGAAGAATTT
